>Addgene plasmid #192644 | pCK411.RR1 | addgene full sequence | sequence record 377474 | Addgene NGS Result
AGCACTGCATAATTCTCTTACTGTCATGCCATCCGTAAGATGCTTTTCTGTGACTGGTGAGTACTCAACC
AAGTCATTCTGAGAATAGTGTATGCGGCGACCGAGTTGCTCTTGCCCGGCGTCAATACGGGATAATACCG
CGCCACATAGCAGAACTTTAAAAGTGCTCATCATTGGAAAACGTTCTTCGGGGCGAAAACTCTCAAGGAT
CTTACCGCTGTTGAGATCCAGTTCGATGTAACCCACTCGTGCACCCAACTGATCTTCAGCATCTTTTACT
TTCACCAGCGTTTCTGGGTGAGCAAAAACAGGAAGGCAAAATGCCGCAAAAAAGGGAATAAGGGCGACAC
GGAAATGTTGAATACTCATACTCTTCCTTTTTCAATATTATTGAAGCATTTATCAGGGTTATTGTCTCAT
GAGCGGATACATATTTGAATGTATTTAGAAAAATAAACAAATAGGGGTTCCGCGCACATTTCCCCGAAAA
GTGCCACCTGACGTCTAAGAAACCATTATTATCATGACATTAACCTATAAAAATAGGCGTATCACGAGGC
AGAATTTCAGATAAAAAAAATCCTTAGCTTTCGCTAAGGATGATTTCTGGAATTCTAAAGATCTTTGACA
GCTAGCTCAGTCCTAGGTATAATACTAGTAACTTTCAGTTTAGCGGTCTGTTTTAGAGCTAGAAATAGCA
AGTTAAAATAAGGCTAGTCCGTTATCAACTTGAAAAAGTGGCACCGAGTCGGTGCTTTTTTTAACGCATG
AGAAAGCCCCCGGAAGATCACCTTCCGGGGGCTTTTTTATTGCGCCTTAAGCTAGACCAGCTTTTGTTCC
CGCTTCCTCGCTCACTGACTCGCTGCGCTCGGTCGTTCGGCTGCGGCGAGCGGTATCAGCTCACTCAAAG
GCGGTAATACGGTTATCCACAGAATCAGGGGATAACGCAGGAAAGAACATGTGAGCAAAAGGCCAGCAAA
AGGCCAGGAACCGTAAAAAGGCCGCGTTGCTGGCGTTTTTCCACAGGCTCCGCCCCCCTGACGAGCATCA
CAAAAATCGACGCTCAAGTCAGAGGTGGCGAAACCCGACAGGACTATAAAGATACCAGGCGTTTCCCCCT
GGAAGCTCCCTCGTGCGCTCTCCTGTTCCGACCCTGCCGCTTACCGGATACCTGTCCGCCTTTCTCCCTT
CGGGAAGCGTGGCGCTTTCTCATAGCTCACGCTGTAGGTATCTCAGTTCGGTGTAGGTCGTTCGCTCCAA
GCTGGGCTGTGTGCACGAACCCCCCGTTCAGCCCGACCGCTGCGCCTTATCCGGTAACTATCGTCTTGAG
TCCAACCCGGTAAGACACGACTTATCGCCACTGGCAGCAGCCACTGGTAACAGGATTAGCAGAGCGAGGT
ATGTAGGCGGTGCTACAGAGTTCTTGAAGTGGTGGCCTAACTACGGCTACACTAGAAGAACAGTATTTGG
TATCTGCGCTCTGCTGAAGCCAGTTACCTTCGGAAAAAGAGTTGGTAGCTCTTGATCCGGCAAACAAACC
ACCGCTGGTAGCGGTGGTTTTTTTGTTTGCAAGCAGCAGATTACGCGCAGAAAAAAAGGATCTCAAGAAG
ATCCTTTGATCTTTTCTACGGGGTCTGACGCTCAGTGGAACGAAAACTCACGTTAAGGGATTTTGGTCAT
GAGATTATCAAAAAGGATCTTCACCTAGATCCTTTTAAATTAAAAATGAAGTTTTAAATCAATCTAAAGT
ATATATGAGTAAACTTGGTCTGACAGTTACCAATGCTTAATCAGTGAGGCACCTATCTCAGCGATCTGTC
TATTTCGTTCATCCATAGTTGCCTGACTCCCCGTCGTGTAGATAACTACGATACGGGAGGGCTTACCATC
TGGCCCCAGTGCTGCAATGATACCGCGAGACCCACGCTCACCGGCTCCAGATTTATCAGCAATAAACCAG
CCAGCCGGAAGGGCCGAGCGCAGAAGTGGTCCTGCAACTTTATCCGCCTCCATCCAGTCTATTAATTGTT
GCCGGGAAGCTAGAGTAAGTAGTTCGCCAGTTAATAGTTTGCGCAACGTTGTTGCCATTGCTACAGGCAT
CGTGGTGTCACGCTCGTCGTTTGGTATGGCTTCATTCAGCTCCGGTTCCCAACGATCAAGGCGAGTTACA
TGATCCCCCATGTTGTGCAAAAAAGCGGTTAGCTCCTTCGGTCCTCCGATCGTTGTCAGAAGTAAGTTGG
CCGCAGTGTTATCACTCATGGTTATGGC
Features (pLannotate 1.2.2; 7 found; start..end, strand, type, name):
    370..474     -  promoter       AmpR promoter: bla
    564..607     -  terminator     bacterial terminator: putative bacterial transcription terminator
    625..659     +  promoter       J23119(SpeI) promoter: bacterial promoter (Registry of Standard Biological Parts BBa J23119) modified to end with an SpeI site
    658..680     -  CDS            mRFP1 (fragment): monomeric derivative of DsRed (Campbell et al., 2002)
    680..755     +  misc_RNA       gRNA scaffold: guide RNA scaffold for the Streptococcus pyogenes CRISPR/Cas9 system
   1018..1606    -  rep_origin     ori: high-copy-number ColE1/pMB1/pBR322/pUC origin of replication
   1777..369     -  CDS            AmpR (across the origin): β-lactamase; bla; confers resistance to ampicillin, carbenicillin, and related antibiotics
