[The description below was written by a language model from this plasmid's Addgene catalogue record and pLannotate feature annotations shown in this document.]
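Description:
pCK411.RR1 is a small (about 2.3 kb) bacterial guide RNA expression plasmid built on the pJF121 backbone and classed as a CRISPR/synthetic biology vector. It replicates in E. coli from a high-copy ColE1/pUC-type origin and is selected with ampicillin through a β-lactamase (AmpR) gene driven by its native bla promoter. The plasmid carries no Cas protein or other protein-coding payload. It is meant to be paired with a separately supplied dCas9 component.

The insert, assembled by Gibson cloning, is a single sgRNA cassette. The strong constitutive synthetic promoter BBa_J23119, annotated here as the variant ending in an SpeI site, drives transcription of a 20-nt spacer called RR1, fused directly to the Streptococcus pyogenes Cas9 guide RNA scaffold. The feature table marks a short minus-strand "mRFP1 fragment" between the promoter and the scaffold. This is not a reporter gene but the spacer itself, which matches the mRFP coding sequence it is designed to target; the reverse orientation of the match suggests the guide pairs with one particular strand of the reporter gene. A putative bacterial terminator lies upstream of the promoter, between the sgRNA cassette and the resistance marker, and probably insulates the two units from each other. No terminator is annotated downstream of the scaffold.

According to the record, the plasmid expresses an sgRNA against the mRFP coding sequence. It comes from work on bacterial CRISPR activation with PAM-flexible dCas9 variants. Targeting dCas9 within a reporter's coding region would usually serve as a repression (CRISPRi-style) test or control, although the record does not state the guide's exact experimental role.
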