Addgene plasmid #192644: pCK411.RR1
Purpose: Expresses sgRNA RR1 (target mRFP CDS) on ColE1-AmpR
Depositing lab: Jesse Zalatan. Depositing organization: University of Washington. Publication: Expanding the Scope of Bacterial CRISPR Activation with PAM-Flexible dCas9 Variants. Kiattisewee C, Karanjia AV, Legut M, Daniloski Z, Koplik SE, Nelson J, Kleinstiver BP, Sanjana NE, Carothers JM, Zalatan JG. ACS Synth Biol. 2022 Nov 15. doi: 10.1021/acssynbio.2c00405. PubMed 36378874.
Backbone
  Vector backbone: pJF121 (Addgene #113325)
  Backbone manufacturer: Jesse Zalatan
  Backbone size w/o insert (bp): 2052
  Total vector size (bp): 2268
  Vector type: CRISPR, Synthetic Biology
Growth in bacteria
  Bacterial resistance: Ampicillin, 100 μg/mL
  Growth temperature: 37°C
  Growth strain: DH5alpha
  Copy number: High Copy
Gene/Insert
  Gene/Insert name: BBa_J23119-RR1
  gRNA/shRNA sequence: aactttcagtttagcggtct
  Species: Synthetic
  Promoter: BBa_J23119
  Cloning method: Gibson Cloning
  Sequencing primers: 5′ TTAGAAAAATAAACAAATAGGGGTTCCGCGC; 3′ gggcggagcctatggaaaaa
Terms and licenses: Academic/Nonprofit Terms; Industry Terms: Not Available to Industry
How to cite: pCK411.RR1 was a gift from Jesse Zalatan (Addgene plasmid # 192644 ; http://n2t.net/addgene:192644 ; RRID:Addgene_192644)
